>Addgene plasmid #211195 | pBiT3.1-N_ARPC1B:1-372 | addgene full sequence | sequence record 425894 | Addgene NGS Result
AAGACGCGTTAATTAAGACGTCGGCAGTGAAAAAAATGCTTTATTTGTGAAATTTGTGATGCTATTGCTT
TATTTGTAACCATTATAAGCTGCAATAAACAAGTTAACAACAACAATTGCATTCATTTTATGTTTCAGGT
TCAGGGGGAGGTGTGGGAGGTTTTTTAAAGCAAGTAAAACCTCTACAAATGTGGTATGGCTGATTATGAT
CCGCGGCCGCAATACGTCGACGTTATCAGCTGACTTCGTACGAGAGCCTAGGATTATGGCGCGCCACTAG
TTATTAATAGTAATCAATTACGGGGTCATTAGTTCATAGCCCATATATGGAGTTCCGCGTTACATAACTT
ACGGTAAATGGCCCGCCTGGCTGACCGCCCAACGACCCCCGCCCATTGACGTCAATAATGACGTATGTTC
CCATAGTAACGCCAATAGGGACTTTCCATTGACGTCAATGGGTGGAGTATTTACGGTAAACTGCCCACTT
GGCAGTACATCAAGTGTATCATATGCCAAGTCCGCCCCCTATTGACGTCAATGACGGTAAATGGCCCGCC
TGGCATTATGCCCAGTACATGACCTTACGGGACTTTCCTACTTGGCAGTACATCTACGTATTAGTCATCG
CTATTACCATGGTGATGCGGTTTTGGCAGTACACCAATGGGCGTGGATAGCGGTTTGACTCACGGGGATT
TCCAAGTCTCCACCCCATTGACGTCAATGGGAGTTTGTTTTGGCACCAAAATCAACGGGACTTTCCAAAA
TGTCGTAATAACCCCGCCCCGTTGACGCAAATGGGCGGTAGGCGTGTACGGTGGGAGGTCTATATAAGCA
GAGCTGGTTTAGTGAACCGTCAGATCACTAGAATCTTTATTGCGGTAGTTTATCACAGTTAAATTGCTAA
CGCAGTCAGTGCTTCTGACACAACAGTCTCGAACTTAAGCTGCAGAAGTTGGTCGTGAGGCACTGGGCAG
GTAAGTATCAAGGTTACAAGACAGGTTTAAGGAGACCAATAGAAACTGGGCTTGTCGAGACAGAGAAGAC
TCTTGCGTTTCTGATAGGCACCTATTGGTCTTACTGACATCCACTTTGCCTTTCTCTCCACAGGTGTCCA
CTCCCAGTTCAATTACAGCTCTTAAGGCTAGAGTATTAATACGACTCACTATAGGGGTTAGCGATCGCCA
TGGTGAGCGGCTGGCGGCTGTTCAAGAAGATTAGCGGGAGCTCCGGTGGCTCGAGCGGTATGGCCTACCA
CAGCTTCCTGGTGGAGCCCATCAGCTGCCACGCCTGGAACAAGGACCGCACCCAGATTGCCATCTGCCCC
AACAACCATGAGGTGCATATCTATGAAAAGAGCGGTGCCAAATGGACCAAGGTGCACGAGCTCAAGGAGC
ACAACGGGCAGGTGACAGGCATCGACTGGGCCCCCGAGAGTAACCGTATTGTGACCTGCGGCACAGACCG
CAACGCCTACGTGTGGACGCTGAAGGGCCGCACATGGAAGCCCACGCTGGTCATCCTGCGGATCAACCGG
GCTGCCCGCTGCGTGCGCTGGGCCCCCAACGAGAACAAGTTTGCTGTGGGCAGCGGCTCTCGTGTGATCT
CCATCTGTTATTTCGAGCAGGAGAATGACTGGTGGGTTTGCAAGCACATCAAGAAGCCCATCCGCTCCAC
CGTCCTCAGCCTGGACTGGCACCCCAACAATGTGCTGCTGGCTGCCGGCTCCTGTGACTTCAAGTGTCGG
ATCTTTTCAGCCTACATCAAGGAGGTGGAGGAACGGCCGGCACCCACCCCGTGGGGCTCCAAGATGCCCT
TTGGGGAACTGATGTTCGAATCCAGCAGTAGCTGCGGCTGGGTACATGGCGTCTGTTTCTCAGCCAGCGG
GAGCCGCGTGGCCTGGGTAAGCCACGACAGCACCGTCTGCCTGGCTGATGCCGACAAGAAGATGGCCGTC
GCGACTCTGGCCTCTGAAACACTACCACTGCTGGCGCTGACCTTCATCACAGACAACAGCCTGGTGGCAG
CGGGCCACGACTGCTTCCCGGTGCTGTTCACCTATGACGCCGCCGCGGGGATGCTGAGCTTCGGCGGGCG
GCTGGACGTTCCTAAGCAGAGCTCGCAGCGTGGCTTGACGGCCCGCGAGCGCTTCCAGAACCTGGACAAG
AAGGCGAGCTCCGAGGGTGGCACGGCTGCGGGCGCGGGCCTAGACTCGCTGCACAAGAACAGCGTCAGCC
AGATCTCGGTGCTCAGCGGCGGCAAGGCCAAGTGCTCGCAGTTCTGCACCACTGGCATGGATGGCGGCAT
GAGTATCTGGGATGTGAAGAGCTTGGAGTCAGCCTTGAAGGACCTCAAGATCAAATAATCTAGAGGTCAA
GCTTCGGGGGTTTAAACCTGCAGGCATGCAAGCTGATTTGGCTGCTGCCACCGCTGAGCAAGGCCGCTTC
GAGCAGACATGATAAGATACATTGATGAGTTTGGACAAACCACAACTAGAATGCAGTGAAAAAAATGCTT
TATTTGTGAAATTTGTGATGCTATTGCTTTATTTGTAACCATTATAAGCTGCAATAAACAAGTTAACAAC
AACAATTGCATTCATTTTATGTTTCAGGTTCAGGGGGAGATGTGGGAGGTTTTTTTAAGCAAGTAAAACC
TCTACAAATGTGGTAAAATCTTAATTAAGACTTCTAATATAACTTCGTATAGCATACATTATACGAAGTT
ATGGTTCCACTGTTGACAATTAATCATCGGCATAGTATATCGGCATAGTATAATACGACAAGGTGAGGAA
CTAAACCCAGGAGGCAGATCATGATTGAACAAGATGGATTGCACGCAGGTTCTCCGGCCGCTTGGGTGGA
GAGGCTATTCGGCTATGACTGGGCACAACAGACAATCGGCTGCTCTGATGCCGCCGTGTTCCGGCTGTCA
GCGCAGGGGCGCCCGGTTCTTTTTGTCAAGACCGACCTGTCCGGTGCCCTGAATGAACTGCAGGACGAGG
CAGCGCGGCTATCGTGGCTGGCCACGACGGGCGTTCCTTGCGCAGCTGTGCTCGACGTTGTCACTGAAGC
GGGAAGGGACTGGCTGCTATTGGGCGAAGTGCCGGGGCAGGATCTCCTGTCATCTCACCTTGCTCCTGCC
GAGAAAGTATCCATCATGGCTGATGCAATGCGGCGGCTGCATACGCTTGATCCGGCTACCTGCCCATTCG
ACCACCAAGCGAAACATCGCATCGAGCGAGCACGTACTCGGATGGAAGCCGGTCTTGTCGATCAGGATGA
TCTGGACGAAGAGCATCAGGGGCTCGCGCCAGCCGAACTGTTCGCCAGGCTCAAGGCGCGCATGCCCGAC
GGCGAGGATCTCGTCGTGACCCATGGCGATGCCTGCTTGCCGAATATCATGGTGGAAAATGGCCGCTTTT
CTGGATTCATCGACTGTGGCCGGCTGGGTGTGGCGGACCGCTATCAGGACATAGCGTTGGCTACCCGTGA
TATTGCTGAAGAGCTTGGCGGCGAATGGGCTGACCGCTTCCTCGTGCTTTACGGTATCGCCGCTCCCGAT
TCGCAGCGCATCGCCTTCTATCGCCTTCTTGACGAGTTCTTCTGATTCGAAATGACCGACCAAGCGACGC
CCAACCGGTATCAGCTCACTCAAAGGCGGTAATACGGTTATCCACAGAATCAGGGGATAACGCAGGAAAG
AACATGTGAGCAAAAGGCCAGCAAAAGGCCAGGAACCGTAAAAAGGCCGCGTTGCTGGCGTTTTTCCATA
GGCTCCGCCCCCCTGACGAGCATCACAAAAATCGACGCTCAAGTCAGAGGTGGCGAAACCCGACAGGACT
ATAAAGATACCAGGCGTTTCCCCCTGGAAGCTCCCTCGTGCGCTCTCCTGTTCCGACCCTGCCGCTTACC
GGATACCTGTCCGCCTTTCTCCCTTCGGGAAGCGTGGCGCTTTCTCATAGCTCACGCTGTAGGTATCTCA
GTTCGGTGTAGGTCGTTCGCTCCAAGCTGGGCTGTGTGCACGAACCCCCCGTTCAGCCCGACCGCTGCGC
CTTATCCGGTAACTATCGTCTTGAGTCCAACCCGGTAAGACACGACTTATCGCCACTGGCAGCAGCCACT
GGTAACAGGATTAGCAGAGCGAGGTATGTAGGCGGTGCTACAGAGTTCTTGAAGTGGTGGCCTAACTACG
GCTACACTAGAAGGACAGTATTTGGTATCTGCGCTCTGCTGAAGCCAGTTACCTTCGGAAAAAGAGTTGG
TAGCTCTTGATCCGGCAAACAAACCACCGCTGGTAGCGGTGGTTTTTTTGTTTGCAAGCAGCAGATTACG
CGCAGAAAAAAAGGATTTCAAGAAGATCCTTTGATCTTTTCTACGGGGTCTGACGCTCAGTGGAACGAAA
ACTCACGTTAAGGGATTTTGGTCATGAGATTATCAAAAAGGATCTTCACCTAGATCCTTTTATAGTCCGG
AATCGTCACACAAAAAACCAACACACAGATGTAATGAAAATAAAGATATTTTATTGCGGCCATCGTGATG
GCTAGAGTTTAGCCCTCCCACACATAACCAGAGGGCAGCAATTCACGAATCCCAACTGCCGTCGGCTGTC
CATCACTGTCCTTCACTATGGCTTTGATCCCAGGATGCAGATCGAGAAGCACCTGTCGGCACCGTCCGCA
GGGGCTCAAGATGCCCCTGTTCTCATTTCCGATCGCGACGATACAAGTCAGGTTGCCAGCTGCCGCAGCA
GCAGCAGTGCCCAGCACCACGAGTTCTGCACAAGGTCCCCCAGTAAAATGATATACATTGACACCAGTGA
AGATGCGGCCGTCGCTAGAGAGAGCTGCGCTGGCGACGCTGTAGTCTTCAGAGATGGGGATGCTGTTGAT
TGTAGCCGTTGCTCTTTCAATGAGGGTGGATTCTTCTTGAGACAAAGGCTTGGCCATGGTGGCGCTAGTG
TCAGAAGAATCGAGCTTTTTGCAAAAGCCTAGGCCTCCAAAAAAGCCTCCTCACTACTTCTGGAATAGCT
CAGAGGCCGAGGCGGCCTCGGCCTCTGCATAAATAAAAAAAATTAGTCAGCCATGGGGCGGAGAATGGGC
GGAACTGGGCGGAGTTAGGGGCGGGATGGGCGGAGTTAGGGGCGGGACTATGGTTGCTGACTAATTGAGA
TGCATGCTTTGCATACTTCTGCCTGCTGGGGAGCCTGGGGACTTTCCACACCTGGTTGCTGACTAATTGA
GATGCATGCTTTGCATACTTCTGCCTGCTGGGGAGCCTGGGGACTTTCCACACCCTAACTGACACACATT
CCACAGCTGGTTCTTTCCGCCTCAGAAGGTACCTAACCAAGTTCCTCTTTCAGAGGTTATTTCAGGCCAT
GGTGCTGCGC
Features (pLannotate 1.2.2; 17 found; start..end, strand, type, name):
     24..105     -  polyA_signal   SV40 poly(A) signal: SV40 polyadenylation signal
    128..211     -  CDS            large T antigen (fragment): large T antigen from SV40 (simian virus 40)
    276..641     +  enhancer       CMV enhancer: human cytomegalovirus immediate early enhancer
    643..842     +  promoter       CMV promoter: human cytomegalovirus (CMV) immediate early promoter
    981..1113    +  intron         chimeric intron: chimera between introns from human β-globin and immunoglobulin heavy chain genes
   1157..1175    +  promoter       T7 promoter: promoter for bacteriophage T7 RNA polymerase
   1250..2365    +  CDS            ARPC1B: ARC1B_HUMAN - Also known as ARC41. Experimental evidence at protein level: Swiss-Prot protein existence level 1. Component of the Arp2/3 complex, a multiprotein complex that mediates actin polymerization upon stimulation by nucleation-promoting factor (NPF) (PubMed:11741539, PubMed:9230079). The Arp2/3 complex mediates the formation of branched actin networks in the cytoplasm, providing the force for cell motility (PubMed:11741539, PubMed:9230079). In addition to its role in the cytoplasmic cytoskeleton, the Arp2/3 complex also promotes actin polymerization in the nucleus, thereby regulating g
   2396..2414    +  misc_feature   MCS (fragment): pUC18/19 multiple cloning site
   2463..2584    -  polyA_signal   SV40 poly(A) signal: SV40 polyadenylation signal
   2607..2675    -  CDS            large T antigen (fragment): large T antigen from SV40 (simian virus 40)
   2699..2732    +  protein_bind   loxP: Cre-mediated recombination occurs in the 8-bp core sequence (GCATACAT). Cre recombinase
   2742..2789    +  promoter       EM7 promoter: synthetic bacterial promoter&nbsp
   2821..3612    +  CDS            neo: KKA2_KLEPN - Also known as kan, nptII. Experimental evidence at protein level: Swiss-Prot protein existence level 1. Resistance to kanamycin, neomycin, paromomycin, ribostamycin, butirosin and gentamicin B. From Klebsiella pneumoniae.
   3773..4361    -  rep_origin     ori: high-copy-number ColE1/pMB1/pBR322/pUC origin of replication
   4487..4535    -  polyA_signal   poly(A) signal: synthetic polyadenylation signal
   4559..4957    -  CDS            BSD: blasticidin S deaminase; Aspergillus terreus BSD; confers resistance to blasticidin
   4988..5345    -  promoter       SV40 promoter: SV40 enhancer and early promoter
