[The description below was written by a language model from this plasmid's Addgene catalogue record and pLannotate feature annotations shown in this document.]
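Description:
pBiT3.1-N_ARPC1B:1-372 is a mammalian expression plasmid built on Promega's pBiT3.1-N backbone that produces full-length, wild-type human ARPC1B (residues M1–K372, a 1,116 bp insert derived from a Mammalian Gene Collection clone) carrying an N-terminal HiBiT tag. HiBiT is the short peptide component of the split NanoLuc system. It complements the larger LgBiT fragment to reconstitute luciferase activity, so the tagged protein can be quantified by luminescence. In this construct it is joined to ARPC1B through a flexible glycine/serine linker. ARPC1B is a WD40-repeat subunit of the Arp2/3 complex, which nucleates branched actin networks. The plasmid was deposited with a study of the ligandability of WD40 repeat proteins, although the record does not specify the assay in which it was used.

Expression is driven by the CMV immediate-early enhancer and promoter, followed by a chimeric β-globin/immunoglobulin intron that supports efficient transcript processing, and terminated by an SV40 polyadenylation signal. A T7 promoter upstream of the coding region serves as a sequencing primer site and could support in vitro transcription. The insert was introduced by ligation-independent cloning, and the flanking XhoI and XbaI sites were retained.

The 5.4 kb plasmid replicates at high copy in E. coli from a ColE1/pUC-type origin and is selected with kanamycin through an EM7-driven neo (nptII) gene, which is preceded by a loxP site. The catalogue lists neomycin/G418 as the mammalian selectable marker. The feature table, however, shows only the bacterial EM7 promoter directly upstream of neo, and it also annotates a separate SV40 promoter-driven blasticidin S deaminase cassette with a synthetic poly(A) signal, which suggests that blasticidin selection may be possible in mammalian cells.
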