Addgene plasmid #211195: pBiT3.1-N_ARPC1B:1-372
Purpose: Mammalian expression of full-length human ARPC1B. N-terminal HiBiT tag.
Depositing lab: Cheryl Arrowsmith. Depositing organization: University of Toronto. Publication: A Target Class Ligandability Evaluation of WD40 Repeat-Containing Proteins. Ackloo S, Li F, Szewczyk M, Seitova A, Loppnau P, Zeng H, Xu J, Ahmad S, Arnautova YA, Baghaie AJ, Beldar S, Bolotokova A, Centrella PA, Chau I, Clark MA, Cuozzo JW, Dehghani-Tafti S, Disch JS, Dong A, Dumas A, Feng JA, Ghiabi P, Gibson E, Gilmer J, Goldman B, Green SR, Guie MA, Guilinger JP, Harms N, Herasymenko O, Houliston S, Hutchinson A, Kearnes S, Keefe AD, Kimani SW, Kramer T, Kutera M, Kwak HA, Lento C, Li Y, Liu J, Loup J, Machado RAC, Mulhern CJ, Perveen S, Righetto GL, Riley P, Shrestha S, Sigel EA, Silva M, Sintchak MD, Slakman BL, Taylor RD, Thompson J, Torng W, Underkoffler C, von Rechenberg M, Walsh RT, Watson I, Wilson DJ, Wolf E, Yadav M, Yazdi AK, Zhang J, Zhang Y, Santhakumar V, Edwards AM, Barsyte-Lovejoy D, Schapira M, Brown PJ, Halabelian L, Arrowsmith CH. J Med Chem. 2025 Jan 23;68(2):1092-1112. doi: 10.1021/acs.jmedchem.4c02010. Epub 2024 Nov 4. PubMed 39495097.
Backbone
  Vector backbone: pBiT3.1-N
  Backbone manufacturer: Promega
  Vector type: Mammalian Expression
  Selectable markers: Neomycin (select with G418)
Growth in bacteria
  Bacterial resistance: Kanamycin, 50 μg/mL
  Growth temperature: 37°C
  Growth strain: DH5alpha
  Copy number: High Copy
Gene/Insert
  Gene/Insert name: ARPC1B:M1-K372
  Species: H. sapiens (human)
  Insert size (bp): 1116
  Mutation: wild type
  Entrez Gene: ARPC1B (a.k.a. ARC41, IMD71, PLTEID, p40-ARC, p41-ARC)
  Promoter: CMV
  Tag / fusion protein: MVSGWRLFKKISGSSGGSSG (N terminal on insert)
  Cloning method: Ligation Independent Cloning
  Sequencing primers: 5′ T7; 3′ TTGCTCAGCGGTGGCAGCAG
Resource information
  A portion of this plasmid was derived from a plasmid made by: Mammalian Gene Collection (BC007555.1)
Terms and licenses: Academic/Nonprofit Terms; Industry Terms: Not Available to Industry
Depositor comments: 5' Cloning Site: Xho1 (not destroyed), 3' Cloning Site: Xba1 (not destroyed).
How to cite: pBiT3.1-N_ARPC1B:1-372 was a gift from Cheryl Arrowsmith (Addgene plasmid # 211195 ; http://n2t.net/addgene:211195 ; RRID:Addgene_211195)
