>Addgene plasmid #211195 | pBiT3.1-N_ARPC1B:1-372 | depositor partial sequence | sequence record 411868 | Insert sequence
ATGGCCTACCACAGCTTCCTGGTGGAGCCCATCAGCTGCCACGCCTGGAACAAGGACCGCACCCAGATTG
CCATCTGCCCCAACAACCATGAGGTGCATATCTATGAAAAGAGCGGTGCCAAATGGACCAAGGTGCACGA
GCTCAAGGAGCACAACGGGCAGGTGACAGGCATCGACTGGGCCCCCGAGAGTAACCGTATTGTGACCTGC
GGCACAGACCGCAACGCCTACGTGTGGACGCTGAAGGGCCGCACATGGAAGCCCACGCTGGTCATCCTGC
GGATCAACCGGGCTGCCCGCTGCGTGCGCTGGGCCCCCAACGAGAACAAGTTTGCTGTGGGCAGCGGCTC
TCGTGTGATCTCCATCTGTTATTTCGAGCAGGAGAATGACTGGTGGGTTTGCAAGCACATCAAGAAGCCC
ATCCGCTCCACCGTCCTCAGCCTGGACTGGCACCCCAACAATGTGCTGCTGGCTGCCGGCTCCTGTGACT
TCAAGTGTCGGATCTTTTCAGCCTACATCAAGGAGGTGGAGGAACGGCCGGCACCCACCCCGTGGGGCTC
CAAGATGCCCTTTGGGGAACTGATGTTCGAATCCAGCAGTAGCTGCGGCTGGGTACATGGCGTCTGTTTC
TCAGCCAGCGGGAGCCGCGTGGCCTGGGTAAGCCACGACAGCACCGTCTGCCTGGCTGATGCCGACAAGA
AGATGGCCGTCGCGACTCTGGCCTCTGAAACACTACCACTGCTGGCGCTGACCTTCATCACAGACAACAG
CCTGGTGGCAGCGGGCCACGACTGCTTCCCGGTGCTGTTCACCTATGACGCCGCCGCGGGGATGCTGAGC
TTCGGCGGGCGGCTGGACGTTCCTAAGCAGAGCTCGCAGCGTGGCTTGACGGCCCGCGAGCGCTTCCAGA
ACCTGGACAAGAAGGCGAGCTCCGAGGGTGGCACGGCTGCGGGCGCGGGCCTAGACTCGCTGCACAAGAA
CAGCGTCAGCCAGATCTCGGTGCTCAGCGGCGGCAAGGCCAAGTGCTCGCAGTTCTGCACCACTGGCATG
GATGGCGGCATGAGTATCTGGGATGTGAAGAGCTTGGAGTCAGCCTTGAAGGACCTCAAGATCAAA
